>Addgene plasmid #92034 | pSIREN-RetroQ-HSPE-sh2 | addgene full sequence | sequence record 181717 | Addgene NGS Result
TATCATAATATGTACATTTATATTGGCTCATGTCCAACATTACCGCCATGTTGACATTGATTATTGACTA
GTTATTAATAGTAATCAATTACGGGGTCATTAGTTCATAGCCCATATATGGAGTTCCGCGTTACATAACT
TACGGTAAATGGCCCGCCTGGCTGACCGCCCAACGACCCCCGCCCATTGACGTCAATAATGACGTATGTT
CCCATAGTAACGCCAATAGGGACTTTCCATTGACGTCAATGGGTGGAGTATTTACGGTAAACTGCCCACT
TGGCAGTACATCAAGTGTATCATATGCCAAGTACGCCCCCTATTGACGTCAATGACGGTAAATGGCCCGC
CTGGCATTATGCCCAGTACATGACCTTATGGGACTTTCCTACTTGGCAGTACATCTACGTATTAGTCATC
GCTATTACCATGGTGATGCGGTTTTGGCAGTACATCAATGGGCGTGGATAGCGGTTTGACTCACGGGGAT
TTCCAAGTCTCCACCCCATTGACGTCAATGGGAGTTTGTTTTGGCACCAAAATCAACGGGACTTTCCAAA
ATGTCGTAACAACTCCGCCCCATTGACGCAAATGGGCGGTAGGCGTGTACGGTGGGAGGTCTATATAAGC
AGAGCTCAATAAAAGAGCCCACAACCCCTCACTCGGCGCGCCAGTCTTCCGATAGACTGCGTCGCCCGGG
TACCCGTATTCCCAATAAAGCCTCTTGCTGTTTGCATCCGAATCGTGGTCTCGCTGTTCCTTGGGAGGGT
CTCCTCTGAGTGATTGACTACCCACGACGGGGGTCTTTCATTTGGGGGCTCGTCCGGGATTTGGAGACCC
CTGCCCAGGGACCACCGACCCACCACCGGGAGGTAAGCTGGCCAGCAACTTATCTGTGTCTGTCCGATTG
TCTAGTGTCTATGTTTGATGTTATGCGCCTGCGTCTGTACTAGTTAGCTAACTAGCTCTGTATCTGGCGG
ACCCGTGGTGGAACTGACGAGTTCTGAACACCCGGCCGCAACCCTGGGAGACGTCCCAGGGACTTTGGGG
GCCGTTTTTGTGGCCCGACCTGAGGAAGGGAGTCGATGTGGAATCCGACCCCGTCAGGATATGTGGTTCT
GGTAGGAGACGAGAACCTAAAACAGTTCCCGCCTCCGTCTGAATTTTTGCTTTCGGTTTGGAACCGAAGC
CGCGCGTCTTGTCTGCTGCAGCGCTGCAGCATCGTTCTGTGTTGTCTCTGTCTGACTGTGTTTCTGTATT
TGTCTGAAAATTAGGGCCAGACTGTTACCACTCCCTTAAGTTTGACCTTAGGTCACTGGAAAGATGTCGA
GCGGATCGCTCACAACCAGTCGGTAGATGTCAAGAAGAGACGTTGGGTTACCTTCTGCTCTGCAGAATGG
CCAACCTTTAACGTCGGATGGCCGCGAGACGGCACCTTTAACCGAGACCTCATCACCCAGGTTAAGATCA
AGGTCTTTTCACCTGGCCCGCATGGACACCCAGACCAGGTCCCCTACATCGTGACCTGGGAAGCCTTGGC
TTTTGACCCCCCTCCCTGGGTCAAGCCCTTTGTACACCCTAAGCCTCCGCCTCCTCTTCCTCCATCCGCC
CCGTCTCTCCCCCTTGAACCTCCTCGTTCGACCCCGCCTCGATCCTCCCTTTATCCAGCCCTCACTCCTT
CTCTAGGCGCCGGAATTGAAGATCTGGGCAGGAAGAGGGCCTATTTCCCATGATTCCTTCATATTTGCAT
ATACGATACAAGGCTGTTAGAGAGATAATTAGAATTAATTTGACTGTAAACACAAAGATATTAGTACAAA
ATACGTGACGTAGAAAGTAATAATTTCTTGGGTAGTTTGCAGTTTTAAAATTATGTTTTAAAATGGACTA
TCATATGCTTACCGTAACTTGAAAGTATTTCGATTTCTTGGCTTTATATATCTTGTGGAAAGGACGAGGA
TCCGTCCAACTGAACGGTCAAATTTTCAAGAGAAATTTGACCGTTCAGTTGGACTTTTTTACGCGTGAAT
TCTACCGGGTAGGGGAGGCGCTTTTCCCAAGGCAGTCTGGAGCATGCGCTTTAGCAGCCCCGCTGGGCAC
TTGGCGCTACACAAGTGGCCTCTGGCCTCGCACACATTCCACATCCACCGGTAGGCGCCAACCGGCTCCG
TTCTTTGGTGGCCCCTTCGCGCCACCTTCTACTCCTCCCCTAGTCAGGAAGTTCCCCCCCGCCCCGCAGC
TCGCGTCGTGCAGGACGTGACAAATGGAAGTAGCACGTCTCACTAGTCTCGTGCAGATGGACAGCACCGC
TGAGCAATGGAAGCGGGTAGGCCTTTGGGGCAGCGGCCAATAGCAGCTTTGCTCCTTCGCTTTCTGGGCT
CAGAGGCTGGGAAGGGGTGGGTCCGGGGGCGGGCTCAGGGGCGGGCTCAGGGGCGGGGCGGGCGCCCGAA
GGTCCTCCGGAGGCCCGGCATTCTGCACGCTTCAAAAGCGCACGTCTGCCGCGCTGTTCTCCTCTTCCTC
ATCTCCGGGCCTTTCGACCTGCAGCCCAAGCTTACCATGACCGAGTACAAGCCCACGGTGCGCCTCGCCA
CCCGCGACGACGTCCCCAGGGCCGTACGCACCCTCGCCGCCGCGTTCGCCGACTACCCCGCCACGCGCCA
CACCGTCGATCCGGACCGCCACATCGAGCGGGTCACCGAGCTGCAAGAACTCTTCCTCACGCGCGTCGGG
CTCGACATCGGCAAGGTGTGGGTCGCGGACGACGGCGCCGCGGTGGCGGTCTGGACCACGCCGGAGAGCG
TCGAAGCGGGGGCGGTGTTCGCCGAGATCGGCCCGCGCATGGCCGAGTTGAGCGGTTCCCGGCTGGCCGC
GCAGCAACAGATGGAAGGCCTCCTGGCGCCGCACCGGCCCAAGGAGCCCGCGTGGTTCCTGGCCACCGTC
GGCGTCTCGCCCGACCACCAGGGCAAGGGTCTGGGCAGCGCCGTCGTGCTCCCCGGAGTGGAGGCGGCCG
AGCGCGCCGGGGTGCCCGCCTTCCTGGAGACCTCCGCGCCCCGCAACCTCCCCTTCTACGAGCGGCTCGG
CTTCACCGTCACCGCCGACGTCGAGGTGCCCGAAGGACCGCGCACCTGGTGCATGACCCGCAAGCCCGGT
GCCTGACGCCCGCCCCACGACCCGCAGCGCCCGACCGAAAGGAGCGCACGACCCCATGCATCGGCGTCTC
GAGATATCAGTGGTCCAGGCTCTAGTTTTGACTCAACAATATCACCAGCTGAAGCCTATAGAGTACGAGC
CATAGATAAAATAAAAGATTTTATTTAGTCTCCAGAAAAAGGGGGGAATGAAAGACCCCACCTGTAGGTT
TGGCAAGCTAGCTTAAGTAACGCCATTTTGCAAGGCATGGAAAAATACATAACTGAGAATAGAGAAGTTC
AGATCAAGGTCAGGAACAGATGGAACAGGGTCGACCCTAGAGAACCATCAGATGTTTCCAGGGTGCCCCA
AGGACCTGAAATGACCCTGTGCCTTATTTGAACTAACCAATCAGTTCGCTTCTCGCTTCTGTTCGCGCGC
TTCTGCTCCCCGAGCTCAATAAAAGAGCCCACAACCCCTCACTCGGGGCGCCAGTCCTCCGATTGACTGA
GTCGCCCGGGTACCCGTGTATCCAATAAACCCTCTTGCAGTTGCATCCGACTTGTGGTCTCGCTGTTCCT
TGGGAGGGTCTCCTCTGAGTGATTGACTACCCGTCAGCGGGGGTCTTTCATTTGGGGGCTCGTCCGGGAT
CGGGAGACCCCTGCCCAGGGACCACCGACCCACCACCGGGAGGTAAGCTGGCTGCCTCGCGCGTTTCGGT
GATGACGGTGAAAACCTCTGACACATGCAGCTCCCGGAGACGGTCACAGCTTGTCTGTAAGCGGATGCCG
GGAGCAGACAAGCCCGTCAGGGCGCGTCAGCGGGTGTTGGCGGGTGTCGGGGCGCAGCCATGACCCAGTC
ACGTAGCGATAGCGGAGTGTAGATCCGGCTGTGGAATGTGTGTCAGTTAGGGTGTGGAAAGTCCCCAGGC
TCCCCAGCAGGCAGAAGTATGCAAAGCATGCATCTCAATTAGTCAGCAACCAGGTGTGGAAAGTCCCCAG
GCTCCCCAGCAGGCAGAAGTATGCAAAGCATGCATCTCAATTAGTCAGCAACCATAGTCCCGCCCCTAAC
TCCGCCCATCCCGCCCCTAACTCCGCCCAGTTCCGCCCATTCTCCGCCCCATGGCTGACTAATTTTTTTT
ATTTATGCAGAGGCCGAGGCCGCCTCGGCCTCTGAGCTATTCCAGAAGTAGTGAGGAGGCTTTTTTGGAG
GCCTAGGCTTTTGCAAAAAGCTTACTGGCTTAACTATGCGGCATCAGAGCAGATTGTACTGAGAGTGCAC
CATATGCGGTGTGAAATACCGCACAGATGCGTAAGGAGAAAATACCGCATCAGGCGCTCTTCCGCTTCCT
CGCTCACTGACTCGCTGCGCTCGGTCGTTCGGCTGCGGCGAGCGGTATCAGCTCACTCAAAGGCGGTAAT
ACGGTTATCCACAGAATCAGGGGATAACGCAGGAAAGAACATGTGAGCAAAAGGCCAGCAAAAGGCCAGG
AACCGTAAAAAGGCCGCGTTGCTGGCGTTTTTCCATAGGCTCCGCCCCCCTGACGAGCATCACAAAAATC
GACGCTCAAGTCAGAGGTGGCGAAACCCGACAGGACTATAAAGATACCAGGCGTTTCCCCCTGGAAGCTC
CCTCGTGCGCTCTCCTGTTCCGACCCTGCCGCTTACCGGATACCTGTCCGCCTTTCTCCCTTCGGGAAGC
GTGGCGCTTTCTCATAGCTCACGCTGTAGGTATCTCAGTTCGGTGTAGGTCGTTCGCTCCAAGCTGGGCT
GTGTGCACGAACCCCCCGTTCAGCCCGACCGCTGCGCCTTATCCGGTAACTATCGTCTTGAGTCCAACCC
GGTAAGACACGACTTATCGCCACTGGCAGCAGCCACTGGTAACAGGATTAGCAGAGCGAGGTATGTAGGC
GGTGCTACAGAGTTCTTGAAGTGGTGGCCTAACTACGGCTACACTAGAAGGACAGTATTTGGTATCTGCG
CTCTGCTGAAGCCAGTTACCTTCGGAAAAAGAGTTGGTAGCTCTTGATCCGGCAAACAAACCACCGCTGG
TAGCGGTGGTTTTTTTGTTTGCAAGCAGCAGATTACGCGCAGAAAAAAAGGATCTCAAGAAGATCCTTTG
ATCTTTTCTACGGGGTCTGACGCTCAGTGGAACGAAAACTCACGTTAAGGGATTTTGGTCATGAGATTAT
CAAAAAGGATCTTCACCTAGATCCTTTTAAATTAAAAATGAAGTTTTAAATCAATCTAAAGTATATATGA
GTAAACTTGGTCTGACAGTTACCAATGCTTAATCAGTGAGGCACCTATCTCAGCGATCTGTCTATTTCGT
TCATCCATAGTTGCCTGACTCCCCGTCGTGTAGATAACTACGATACGGGAGGGCTTACCATCTGGCCCCA
GTGCTGCAATGATACCGCGAGACCCACGCTCACCGGCTCCAGATTTATCAGCAATAAACCAGCCAGCCGG
AAGGGCCGAGCGCAGAAGTGGTCCTGCAACTTTATCCGCCTCCATCCAGTCTATTAATTGTTGCCGGGAA
GCTAGAGTAAGTAGTTCGCCAGTTAATAGTTTGCGCAACGTTGTTGCCATTGCTGCAGGCATCGTGGTGT
CACGCTCGTCGTTTGGTATGGCTTCATTCAGCTCCGGTTCCCAACGATCAAGGCGAGTTACATGATCCCC
CATGTTGTGCAAAAAAGCGGTTAGCTCCTTCGGTCCTCCGATCGTTGTCAGAAGTAAGTTGGCCGCAGTG
TTATCACTCATGGTTATGGCAGCACTGCATAATTCTCTTACTGTCATGCCATCCGTAAGATGCTTTTCTG
TGACTGGTGAGTACTCAACCAAGTCATTCTGAGAATAGTGTATGCGGCGACCGAGTTGCTCTTGCCCGGC
GTCAACACGGGATAATACCGCGCCACATAGCAGAACTTTAAAAGTGCTCATCATTGGAAAACGTTCTTCG
GGGCGAAAACTCTCAAGGATCTTACCGCTGTTGAGATCCAGTTCGATGTAACCCACTCGTGCACCCAACT
GATCTTCAGCATCTTTTACTTTCACCAGCGTTTCTGGGTGAGCAAAAACAGGAAGGCAAAATGCCGCAAA
AAAGGGAATAAGGGCGACACGGAAATGTTGAATACTCATACTCTTCCTTTTTCAATATTATTGAAGCATT
TATCAGGGTTATTGTCTCATGAGCGGATACATATTTGAATGTATTTAGAAAAATAAACAAATAGGGGTTC
CGCGCACATTTCCCCGAAAAGTGCCACCTGACGTCTAAGAAACCATTATTATCATGACATTAACCTATAA
AAATAGGCGTATCACGAGGCCCTTTCGTCTTCAAGAATTAGCTTGGCCATTGCATACGTTGTATCCA
Features (pLannotate 1.2.2; 17 found; start..end, strand, type, name):
     53..432     +  enhancer       CMV enhancer: human cytomegalovirus immediate early enhancer
    433..636     +  promoter       CMV promoter: human cytomegalovirus (CMV) immediate early promoter
    637..812     +  LTR            5' LTR (truncated): truncated long terminal repeat from Moloney murine sarcoma virus
    934..1208    +  misc_feature   MESV Ψ (fragment): packaging signal of murine embryonic stem cell virus
   1275..1691    +  CDS            gag (truncated): truncated Moloney murine leukemia virus (MMLV) gag gene lacking the start codon
   1715..1955    +  promoter       U6 promoter: RNA polymerase III promoter for human U6 snRNA
   2037..2536    +  promoter       PGK promoter: mouse phosphoglycerate kinase 1 promoter
   2557..3156    +  CDS            PuroR: puromycin N-acetyltransferase; pac from Streptomyces alboniger; confers resistance to puromycin
   3223..3295    +  CDS            env (fragment): murine leukemia virus gPr80 envelope polyprotein precursor; env; proteolytically cleaved into gp70SU and p15TM subunits
   3337..3762    +  LTR            3' LTR (ΔU3): self-inactivating 3' long terminal repeat (LTR) from Moloney murine leukemia virus
   3831..3871    +  CDS            rop (fragment): Rop protein, which maintains plasmids at low copy number; rop
   3973..4011    +  misc_feature   bom (fragment): basis of mobility region from pBR322
   4028..4357    +  promoter       SV40 promoter: SV40 enhancer and early promoter
   4363..4464    +  misc_feature   bom (fragment): basis of mobility region from pBR322
   4650..5238    -  rep_origin     ori: high-copy-number ColE1/pMB1/pBR322/pUC origin of replication
   5409..6269    -  CDS            AmpR: β-lactamase; bla; confers resistance to ampicillin, carbenicillin, and related antibiotics
   6270..6374    -  promoter       AmpR promoter: bla
