[The description below was written by a language model from this plasmid's Addgene catalogue record and pLannotate feature annotations shown in this document.]
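Description:
pSIREN-RetroQ-HSPE-sh2 is a self-inactivating MMLV-based retroviral shRNA vector built on the commercial pSIREN-RetroQ backbone, carrying the second of a set of short hairpin RNAs directed against mouse heparanase (Hpse). The name spells the target "HSPE", while the purpose and insert fields give HPSE/Hpse. The whole plasmid is about 6.5 kb, with the hairpin oligonucleotide accounting for only about 70 bp. In bacteria it is maintained through a high-copy ColE1/pUC-type origin and selected with ampicillin via the β-lactamase gene. Small rop and bom fragments and an SV40 promoter/enhancer segment are also annotated in the backbone.

The viral genome is transcribed in packaging cells from a hybrid 5' end in which the CMV immediate early enhancer and promoter are fused to a truncated LTR. This is followed by a Ψ packaging signal and a truncated gag segment lacking its start codon, which together support encapsidation of the transcript. Downstream, a human U6 RNA polymerase III promoter sits immediately upstream of the gap in the feature table where the hairpin insert would lie. The hairpin itself is not annotated, but the record describes a sense–loop–antisense design ending in a poly-T Pol III terminator. A separate mouse PGK promoter drives puromycin N-acetyltransferase, allowing selection of stably transduced mammalian cells. The 3' LTR carries a U3 deletion that is copied to the 5' LTR during reverse transcription. This silences LTR promoter activity in the integrated provirus and leaves expression to the internal U6 and PGK promoters.

The construct is intended for producing retrovirus to achieve stable knockdown of Hpse in mouse cells. The associated publication concerns BPTF, NK cell activity and natural cytotoxicity receptor co-ligands.
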