Addgene plasmid #92034: pSIREN-RetroQ-HSPE-sh2
Purpose: pSIREN-RetroQ vector containing shRNA sequence to HPSE
Depositing lab: Joe Landry. Depositing organization: Virginia Commonwealth University. Publication: BPTF inhibits NK cell activity and the abundance of natural cytotoxicity receptor co-ligands. Mayes K, Elsayed Z, Alhazmi A, Waters M, Alkhatib SG, Roberts M, Song C, Peterson K, Chan V, Ailaney N, Malapati P, Blevins T, Lisnic B, Dumur CI, Landry JW. Oncotarget. 2017 May 12;8(38):64344-64357. doi: 10.18632/oncotarget.17834. eCollection 2017 Sep 8. PubMed 28969075.
Backbone
  Vector backbone: pSIREN RetroQ
  Backbone manufacturer: Clonetech
  Backbone size w/o insert (bp): 6440
  Total vector size (bp): 6508
  Vector type: Retroviral
  Selectable markers: Puromycin
Growth in bacteria
  Bacterial resistance: Ampicillin, 100 μg/mL
  Growth temperature: 37°C
  Growth strain: NEB Stable
  Copy number: High Copy
Gene/Insert
  Gene/Insert name: shRNA #2 to HPSE
  gRNA/shRNA sequence: gatccGTCCAACTGAACGGTCAAATTTTCAAGAGAAATTTGACCGTTCAGTTGGACTTTTTTACGCGTg
  Species: M. musculus (mouse)
  GenBank ID: NM_152803
  Entrez Gene: Hpse (a.k.a. HSE1, Hpa, Hpr1)
Terms and licenses: Academic/Nonprofit Terms; Industry Terms
How to cite: pSIREN-RetroQ-HSPE-sh2 was a gift from Joe Landry (Addgene plasmid # 92034 ; http://n2t.net/addgene:92034 ; RRID:Addgene_92034)
